Addgene plasmid #168377: pTL316
Purpose: pGBKT7 yeast two-hybrid plasmid
Depositing lab: Sophien Kamoun. Depositing organization: Sainsbury Laboratory, Norwich. Publication: A single amino acid polymorphism in a conserved effector of the multihost blast fungus pathogen expands host-target binding spectrum. Bentham AR, Petit-Houdenot Y, Win J, Chuma I, Terauchi R, Banfield MJ, Kamoun S, Langner T. PLoS Pathog. 2021 Nov 10;17(11):e1009957. doi: 10.1371/journal.ppat.1009957. eCollection 2021 Nov. PubMed 34758051.
Backbone
  Vector backbone: pGBKT7
  Vector type: Yeast Expression
Growth in bacteria
  Bacterial resistance: Kanamycin, 50 μg/mL
  Growth temperature: 37°C
  Growth strain: DH5alpha
  Copy number: High Copy
Gene/Insert
  Gene/Insert name: LOC_ Os08g40130
  Species: Oryza sativa
  Cloning method: Unknown
Terms and licenses: Academic/Nonprofit Terms; Industry Terms: Not Available to Industry
How to cite: pTL316 was a gift from Sophien Kamoun (Addgene plasmid # 168377 ; http://n2t.net/addgene:168377 ; RRID:Addgene_168377)
