[The description below was written by a language model from this plasmid's Addgene catalogue record and pLannotate feature annotations shown in this document.]
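Description:
pTL316 is a yeast two-hybrid bait plasmid built on the pGBKT7 backbone, carrying the rice (Oryza sativa) gene LOC_Os08g40130 as its insert. It is a yeast–E. coli shuttle vector. In bacteria it replicates from a high-copy ColE1/pUC-type origin and is selected with kanamycin through the Tn5 aminoglycoside phosphotransferase gene (NeoR/KanR), which is driven here by the AmpR (bla) promoter. In Saccharomyces cerevisiae it is maintained episomally by the 2μ origin and selected by tryptophan prototrophy through the TRP1 marker and its own promoter. An f1 origin is also present, along with assorted backbone remnants (lac promoter/operator, and lacZα, lacI, rop, bom and ble fragments) that have no evident role in the assay.

The expression cassette consists of the yeast ADH1 promoter driving the GAL4 DNA-binding domain, followed by a T7 promoter, a region of roughly 340 nt that the annotation leaves unlabelled, and then the T7 and ADH1 terminators. The rice insert presumably occupies that unannotated gap, fused downstream of the GAL4 DNA-binding domain, although the feature table does not annotate it, and the record gives neither the cloning method nor the function of the encoded protein. In this arrangement the bait fusion binds GAL4 upstream activating sequences in a reporter strain, and reporter genes are activated only if a co-expressed prey fused to an activation domain interacts with it. The internal T7 promoter additionally permits in vitro transcription of the insert without the GAL4 domain. The associated publication concerns the host-target binding spectrum of a blast fungus effector, suggesting the plasmid was used to test effector binding to this rice protein.
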