Features (pLannotate 1.2.2; 23 found; start..end, strand, type, name):
     30..734     +  promoter       ADH1 promoter: S. cerevisiae ADH1; promoter for alcohol dehydrogenase 1
    762..1202    +  CDS            GAL4 DNA binding domain: DNA binding domain of the GAL4 transcriptional activator; Saccharomyces cerevisiae GAL4 (truncated)
   1213..1231    +  promoter       T7 promoter: promoter for bacteriophage T7 RNA polymerase
   1571..1618    +  terminator     T7 terminator: transcription terminator for bacteriophage T7 RNA polymerase
   1645..1832    +  terminator     ADH1 terminator: S. cerevisiae ADH1; transcription terminator for the S. cerevisiae alcohol dehydrogenase 1 (ADH1) gene
   1880..1896    -  protein_bind   lac operator: The lac repressor binds to the lac operator to inhibit transcription in E. coli. This inhibition can be relieved by adding lactose or isopropyl-β-D-thiogalactopyranoside (IPTG). lac repressor encoded by lacI
   1904..1934    -  promoter       lac promoter: promoter for the E. coli lac operon
   1949..1970    -  protein_bind   CAP binding site: CAP binding activates transcription in the presence of cAMP. E. coli catabolite activator protein
   1983..2075    -  CDS            lacI (fragment): lac repressor; lacI; The lac repressor binds to the lac operator to inhibit transcription in E. coli. This inhibition can be relieved by adding lactose or isopropyl-β-D-thiogalactopyranoside (IPTG).
   2258..2846    -  rep_origin     ori: high-copy-number ColE1/pMB1/pBR322/pUC origin of replication
   3068..3084    +  polyA_signal   bGH poly(A) signal (fragment): bovine growth hormone polyadenylation signal
   3175..3222    -  polyA_signal   HSV TK poly(A) signal: herpes simplex virus thymidine kinase polyadenylation signal (Cole and Stacy, 1985)
   3281..3433    -  CDS            ble (fragment): BLE_KLEPN - Experimental evidence at protein level: Swiss-Prot protein existence level 1. Binding protein with a strong affinity to the bleomycin family of antibiotics. Binds to CL990; an antimitotic-antibiotic compound. From Klebsiella pneumoniae.
   3454..4248    -  CDS            NeoR/KanR: aminoglycoside phosphotransferase from Tn5; aph(3')-II (or nptII); confers resistance to neomycin, kanamycin, and G418 (Geneticin®)
   4249..4353    -  promoter       AmpR promoter: bla
   4380..5722    -  rep_origin     2μ ori: yeast 2μ plasmid origin of replication
   5790..5825    +  CDS            rop (fragment): Rop protein, which maintains plasmids at low copy number; rop
   5927..5976    +  misc_feature   bom (fragment): basis of mobility region from pBR322
   6115..6262    +  promoter       TRP1 promoter: S. cerevisiae TRP1
   6263..6937    +  CDS            TRP1: phosphoribosylanthranilate isomerase, required for tryptophan biosynthesis; S. cerevisiae TRP1; yeast auxotrophic marker
   6988..7039    +  misc_feature   bom (fragment): basis of mobility region from pBR322
   7067..7495    -  rep_origin     f1 ori (sequence partly withheld): f1 bacteriophage origin of replication; arrow indicates direction of (+) strand synthesis
   7499..29      -  CDS            lacZα (fragment) (across the origin): LacZα fragment of β-galactosidase; lacZ fragment
>Addgene plasmid #168377 | pTL316 | addgene full sequence | sequence record 349991 | Addgene NGS Result
CGGTGCGGGCCTCTTCGCTATTACGCCAGATCCTTTTGTTGTTTCCGGGTGTACAATATGGACTTCCTCT
TTTCTGGCAACCAAACCCATACATCGGGATTCCTATAATACCTTCGTTGGTCTCCCTAACATGTAGGTGG
CGGAGGGGAGATATACAATAGAACAGATACCAGACAAGACATAATGGGCTAAACAAGACTACACCAATTA
CACTGCCTCATTGATGGTGGTACATAACGAACTAATACTGTAGCCCTAGACTTGATAGCCATCATCATAT
CGAAGTTTCACTACCCTTTTTCCATTTGCCATCTATTGAAGTAATAATAGGCGCATGCAACTTCTTTTCT
TTTTTTTTCTTTTCTCTCTCCCCCGTTGTTGTCTCACCATATCCGCAATGACAAAAAAATGATGGAAGAC
ACTAAAGGAAAAAATTAACGACAAAGACAGCACCAACAGATGTCGTTGTTCCAGAGCTGATGAGGGGTAT
CTCGAAGCACACGAAACTTTTTCCTTCCTTCATTCACGCACACTACTCTCTAATGAGCAACGGTATACGG
CCTTCCTTCCAGTTACTTGAATTTGAAATAAAAAAAAGTTTGCTGTCTTGCTATCAAGTATAAATAGACC
TGCAATTATTAATCTTTTGTTTCCTCGTCATTGTTCTCGTTCCCTTTCTTCCTTGTTTCTTTTTCTGCAC
AATATTTCAAGCTATACCAAGCATACAATCAACTCCAAGCTTGAAGCAAGCCTCCTGAAAGATGAAGCTA
CTGTCTTCTATCGAACAAGCATGCGATATTTGCCGACTTAAAAAGCTCAAGTGCTCCAAAGAAAAACCGA
AGTGCGCCAAGTGTCTGAAGAACAACTGGGAGTGTCGCTACTCTCCCAAAACCAAAAGGTCTCCGCTGAC
TAGGGCACATCTGACAGAAGTGGAATCAAGGCTAGAAAGACTGGAACAGCTATTTCTACTGATTTTTCCT
CGAGAAGACCTTGACATGATTTTGAAAATGGATTCTTTACAGGATATAAAAGCATTGTTAACAGGATTAT
TTGTACAAGATAATGTGAATAAAGATGCCGTCACAGATAGATTGGCTTCAGTGGAGACTGATATGCCTCT
AACATTGAGACAGCATAGAATAAGTGCGACATCATCATCGGAAGAGAGTAGTAACAAAGGTCAAAGACAG
TTGACTGTATCGCCGGAATTTGTAATACGACTCACTATAGGGCGAGCCGCCATCATGGAGGAGCAGAAGC
TGATCTCAGAGGAGGACCTGCATATGGCCATGGAGGCCGAATTCATGGAAAGCACCGAACTGAAAGTGGA
GATGGTGGCCCTGCATGAAAAACGCGTGCGCAAATGCCTGAGCAAAGTGAAAGGCGTGGAACGCGTGGAA
GTGGAAGGTAGCCTGCAGAAAGTGGTGGTGACCGGCTATGCCAATCGCAGCAAAATCCTGAAGGCACTGC
GCCGCGTTGGTCTGCGTGCAGAACCGTGGAGCCCGCGTAATGAACTGCTGAGCGCCTATGCAGCCGGTAG
CGGATCCGTCGACCTGCAGCGGCCGCATAACTAGCATAACCCCTTGGGGCCTCTAAACGGGTCTTGAGGG
GTTTTTTGCGCGCTTGCAGCCAAGCTAATTCCGGGCGAATTTCTTATGATTTATGATTTTTATTATTAAA
TAAGTTATAAAAAAAATAAGTGTATACAAATTTTAAAGTGACTCTTAGGTTTTAAAACGAAAATTCTTAT
TCTTGAGTAACTCTTTCCTGTAGGTCAGGTTGCTTTCTCAGGTATAGCATGAGGTCGCTCTTATTGACCA
CACCTCTACCGGCATGCAAGCTTGGCGTAATCATGGTCATAGCTGTTTCCTGTGTGAAATTGTTATCCGC
TCACAATTCCACACAACATACGAGCCGGAAGCATAAAGTGTAAAGCCTGGGGTGCCTAATGAGTGAGCTA
ACTCACATTAATTGCGTTGCGCTCACTGCCCGCTTTCCAGTCGGGAAACCTGTCGTGCCAGCTGCATTAA
TGAATCGGCCAACGCGCGGGGAGAGGCGGTTTGCGTATTGGGCGCTCTTCCGCTTCCTCGCTCACTGACT
CGCTGCGCTCGGTCGTTCGGCTGCGGCGAGCGGTATCAGCTCACTCAAAGGCGGTAATACGGTTATCCAC
AGAATCAGGGGATAACGCAGGAAAGAACATGTGAGCAAAAGGCCAGCAAAAGGCCAGGAACCGTAAAAAG
GCCGCGTTGCTGGCGTTTTTCCATAGGCTCCGCCCCCCTGACGAGCATCACAAAAATCGACGCTCAAGTC
AGAGGTGGCGAAACCCGACAGGACTATAAAGATACCAGGCGTTTCCCCCTGGAAGCTCCCTCGTGCGCTC
TCCTGTTCCGACCCTGCCGCTTACCGGATACCTGTCCGCCTTTCTCCCTTCGGGAAGCGTGGCGCTTTCT
CATAGCTCACGCTGTAGGTATCTCAGTTCGGTGTAGGTCGTTCGCTCCAAGCTGGGCTGTGTGCACGAAC
CCCCCGTTCAGCCCGACCGCTGCGCCTTATCCGGTAACTATCGTCTTGAGTCCAACCCGGTAAGACACGA
CTTATCGCCACTGGCAGCAGCCACTGGTAACAGGATTAGCAGAGCGAGGTATGTAGGCGGTGCTACAGAG
TTCTTGAAGTGGTGGCCTAACTACGGCTACACTAGAAGAACAGTATTTGGTATCTGCGCTCTGCTGAAGC
CAGTTACCTTCGGAAAAAGAGTTGGTAGCTCTTGATCCGGCAAACAAACCACCGCTGGTAGCGGTGGTTT
TTTTGTTTGCAAGCAGCAGATTACGCGCAGAAAAAAAGGATCTCAAGAAGATCCTTTGATCTTTTCTACG
GGGTCTGACGCTCAGTGGAACGAAAACTCACGTTAAGGGATTTTGGTCATGAGATTATCAAAAAGGATCT
TCACCTAGATCCTTTTAAATTAAAAATGAAGTTTTAAATCAATCTAAAGTATATATGAGTAACCTGAGGC
TATGGCAGGGCCTGCCGCCCCGACGTTGGCTGCGAGCCCTGGGCCTTCACCCGAACTTGGGGGGTGGGGT
GGGGAAAAGGAAGAAACGCGGGCGTATTGGCCCCAATGGGGTCTCGGTGGGGTATCGACAGAGTGCCAGC
CCTGGGACCGAACCCCGCGTTTATGAACAAACGACCCAACACCGTGCGTTTTATTCTGTCTTTTTATTGC
CGTCATAGCGCGGGTTCCTTCCGGTATTGTCTCCTTCCGTGTTTCAGTTAGCCTCCCCCTAGGGTGGGCG
AAGAACTCCAGCATGAGATCCCCGCGCTGGAGGATCATCCAGCCGGCGTCCCGGAAAACGATTCCGAAGC
CCAACCTTTCATAGAAGGCGGCGGTGGAATCGAAATCTCGTGATGGCAGGTTGGGCGTCGCTTGGTCGGT
CATTTCGAACCCCAGAGTCCCGCTCAGAAGAACTCGTCAAGAAGGCGATAGAAGGCGATGCGCTGCGAAT
CGGGAGCGGCGATACCGTAAAGCACGAGGAAGCGGTCAGCCCATTCGCCGCCAAGCTCTTCAGCAATATC
ACGGGTAGCCAACGCTATGTCCTGATAGCGGTCCGCCACACCCAGCCGGCCACAGTCGATGAATCCAGAA
AAGCGGCCATTTTCCACCATGATATTCGGCAAGCAGGCATCGCCATGAGTCACGACGAGATCCTCGCCGT
CGGGCATGCTCGCCTTGAGCCTGGCGAACAGTTCGGCTGGCGCGAGCCCCTGATGCTCTTCGTCCAGATC
ATCCTGATCGACAAGACCGGCTTCCATCCGAGTACGTGCTCGCTCGATGCGATGTTTCGCTTGGTGGTCG
AATGGGCAGGTAGCCGGATCAAGCGTATGCAGCCGCCGCATTGCATCAGCCATGATGGATACTTTCTCGG
CAGGAGCAAGGTGAGATGACAGGAGATCCTGCCCCGGCACTTCGCCCAATAGCAGCCAGTCCCTTCCCGC
TTCAGTGACAACGTCGAGCACAGCTGCGCAAGGAACGCCCGTCGTGGCCAGCCACGATAGCCGCGCTGCC
TCGTCTTGCAGTTCATTCAGGGCACCGGACAGGTCGGTCTTGACAAAAAGAACCGGGCGCCCCTGCGCTG
ACAGCCGGAACACGGCGGCATCAGAGCAGCCGATTGTCTGTTGTGCCCAGTCATAGCCGAATAGCCTCTC
CACCCAAGCGGCCGGAGAACCTGCGTGCAATCCATCTTGTTCAATCATACTCTTCCTTTTTCAATATTAT
TGAAGCATTTATCAGGGTTATTGTCTCATGAGCGGATACATATTTGAATGTATTTAGAAAAATAAACAAA
TAGGGGTTCCGCGCACATTTCCCCGAAAAGTGCCACCTGAACGAAGCATCTGTGCTTCATTTTGTAGAAC
AAAAATGCAACGCGAGAGCGCTAATTTTTCAAACAAAGAATCTGAGCTGCATTTTTACAGAACAGAAATG
CAACGCGAAAGCGCTATTTTACCAACGAAGAATCTGTGCTTCATTTTTGTAAAACAAAAATGCAACGCGA
GAGCGCTAATTTTTCAAACAAAGAATCTGAGCTGCATTTTTACAGAACAGAAATGCAACGCGAGAGCGCT
ATTTTACCAACAAAGAATCTATACTTCTTTTTTGTTCTACAAAAATGCATCCCGAGAGCGCTATTTTTCT
AACAAAGCATCTTAGATTACTTTTTTTCTCCTTTGTGCGCTCTATAATGCAGTCTCTTGATAACTTTTTG
CACTGTAGGTCCGTTAAGGTTAGAAGAAGGCTACTTTGGTGTCTATTTTCTCTTCCATAAAAAAAGCCTG
ACTCCACTTCCCGCGTTTACTGATTACTAGCGAAGCTGCGGGTGCATTTTTTCAAGATAAAGGCATCCCC
GATTATATTCTATACCGATGTGGATTGCGCATACTTTGTGAACAGAAAGTGATAGCGTTGATGATTCTTC
ATTGGTCAGAAAATTATGAACGGTTTCTTCTATTTTGTCTCTATATACTACGTATAGGAAATGTTTACAT
TTTCGTATTGTTTTCGATTCACTCTATGAATAGTTCTTACTACAATTTTTTTGTCTAAAGAGTAATACTA
GAGATAAACATAAAAAATGTAGAGGTCGAGTTTAGATGCAAGTTCAAGGAGCGAAAGGTGGATGGGTAGG
TTATATAGGGATATAGCACAGAGATATATAGCAAAGAGATACTTTTGAGCAATGTTTGTGGAAGCGGTAT
TCGCAATATTTTAGTAGCTCGTTACAGTCCGGTGCGTTTTTGGTTTTTTGAAAGTGCGTCTTCAGAGCGC
TTTTGGTTTTCAAAAGCGCTCTGAAGTTCCTATACTTTCTAGAGAATAGGAACTTCGGAATAGGAACTTC
AAAGCGTTTCCGAAAACGAGCGCTTCCGAAAATGCAACGCGAGCTGCGCACATACAGCTCACTGTTCACG
TCGCACCTATATCTGCGTGTTGCCTGTATATATATATACATGAGAAGAACGGCATAGTGCGTGTTTATGC
TTAAATGCGTACTTATATGCGTCTATTTATGTAGGATGAAAGGTAGTCTAGTACCTCCTGTGATATTATC
CCATTCCATGCGGGGTATCGTATGCTTCCTTCAGCACTACCCTTTAGCTGTTCTATATGCTGCCACTCCT
CAATTGGATTAGTCTCATCCTTCAATGCTATCATTTCCTTTGATATTGGATCATACTAAGAAACCATTAT
TATCATGACATTAACCTATAAAAATAGGCGTATCACGAGGCCCTTTCGTCTCGCGCGTTTCGGTGATGAC
GGTGAAAACCTCTGACACATGCAGCTCCCGGAGACGGTCACAGCTTGTCTGTAAGCGGATGCCGGGAGCA
GACAAGCCCGTCAGGGCGCGTCAGCGGGTGTTGGCGGGTGTCGGGGCTGGCTTAACTATGCGGCATCAGA
GCAGATTGTACTGAGAGTGCACCATAGATCAACGACATTACTATATATATAATATAGGAAGCATTTAATA
GAACAGCATCGTAATATATGTGTACTTTGCAGTTATGACGCCAGATGGCAGTAGTGGAAGATATTCTTTA
TTGAAAAATAGCTTGTCACCTTACGTACAATCTTGATCCGGAGCTTTTCTTTTTTTGCCGATTAAGAATT
AATTCGGTCGAAAAAAGAAAAGGAGAGGGCCAAGAGGGAGGGCATTGGTGACTATTGAGCACGTGAGTAT
ACGTGATTAAGCACACAAAGGCAGCTTGGAGTATGTCTGTTATTAATTTCACAGGTAGTTCTGGTCCATT
GGTGAAAGTTTGCGGCTTGCAGAGCACAGAGGCCGCAGAATGTGCTCTAGATTCCGATGCTGACTTGCTG
GGTATTATATGTGTGCCCAATAGAAAGAGAACAATTGACCCGGTTATTGCAAGGAAAATTTCAAGTCTTG
TAAAAGCATATAAAAATAGTTCAGGCACTCCGAAATACTTGGTTGGCGTGTTTCGTAATCAACCTAAGGA
GGATGTTTTGGCTCTGGTCAATGATTACGGCATTGATATCGTCCAACTGCATGGAGATGAGTCGTGGCAA
GAATACCAAGAGTTCCTCGGTTTGCCAGTTATTAAAAGACTCGTATTTCCAAAAGACTGCAACATACTAC
TCAGTGCAGCTTCACAGAAACCTCATTCGTTTATTCCCTTGTTTGATTCAGAAGCAGGTGGGACAGGTGA
ACTTTTGGATTGGAACTCGATTTCTGACTGGGTTGGAAGGCAAGAGAGCCCCGAAAGCTTACATTTTATG
TTAGCTGGTGGACTGACGCCAGAAAATGTTGGTGATGCGCTTAGATTAAATGGCGTTATTGGTGTTGATG
TAAGCGGAGGTGTGGAGACAAATGGTGTAAAAGACTCTAACAAAATAGCAAATTTCGTCAAAAATGCTAA
GAAATAGGTTATTACTGAGTAGTATTTATTTAAGTATTGTTTGTGCACTTGCCGATCTATGCGGTGTGAA
ATACCGCACAGATGCGTAAGGAGAAAATACCGCATCAGGAAATTGTAAGCGTTAATATTTTGTTAAAATT
CGCGTTAAATTTTTGTTAAATCAGCTCATTTTTTAACCAATAGGCCGAAATCGGCAAAATCCCTTATAAA
TCAAAAGAATAGACCGAGATAGGGT
[37 nt withheld, positions 7166-7202]
AAAGAACGTGGACTCCAACGTCAAAGG
[49 nt withheld, positions 7230-7278]
T
[91 nt withheld, positions 7280-7370]
G
[124 nt withheld, positions 7372-7495]
CCATTCGCCATTCAGGCTGCGCAACTGTTGGGAAGGGCGAT
