>Addgene plasmid #168377 | pTL316 | depositor partial sequence | sequence record 326477 | insert
GAATTCATGGAAAGCACCGAACTGAAAGTGGAGATGGTGGCCCTGCATGAAAAACGCGTGCGCAAATGCC
TGAGCAAAGTGAAAGGCGTGGAACGCGTGGAAGTGGAAGGTAGCCTGCAGAAAGTGGTGGTGACCGGCTA
TGCCAATCGCAGCAAAATCCTGAAGGCACTGCGCCGCGTTGGTCTGCGTGCAGAACCGTGGAGCCCGCGT
AATGAACTGCTGAGCGCCTATGCAGCCGGTAGCGGATCC
